>Addgene plasmid #195470 | pHS-435 | addgene full sequence | sequence record 384260 | Addgene NGS Result
CGATACCGTCGACCTCGAGGGAATTAATTCGAGCTCGGTACCTTTAAGACCAATGACTTACAAGGCAGCT
GTAGATCTTAGCCACTTTTTAAAAGAAAAGGGGGGACTGGAAGGGCTAATTCACTCCCAACGAAGACAAG
ATCTGCTTTTTGCTTGTACTGGGTCTCTCTGGTTAGACCAGATCTGAGCCTGGGAGCTCTCTGGCTAACT
AGGGAACCCACTGCTTAAGCCTCAATAAAGCTTGCCTTGAGTGCTTCAAGTAGTGTGTGCCCGTCTGTTG
TGTGACTCTGGTAACTAGAGATCCCTCAGACCCTTTTAGTCAGTGTGGAAAATCTCTAGCAGCATCTAGA
ATTAATTCCGTGTATTCTATAGTGTCACCTAAATCGTATGTGTATGATACATAAGGTTATGTATTAATTG
TAGCCGCGTTCTAACGACAATATGTACAAGCCTAATTGTGTAGCATCTGGCTTACTGAAGCAGACCCTAT
CATCTCTCTCGTAAACTGCCGTCAGAGTCGGTTTGGTTGGACGAACCTTCTGAGTTTCTGGTAACGCCGT
CCCGCACCCGGAAATGGTCAGCGAACCAATCAGCAGGGTCATCGCTAGCCAGATCCTCTACGCCGGACGC
ATCGTGGCCGGCATCACCGGCGCCACAGGTGCGGTTGCTGGCGCCTATATCGCCGACATCACCGATGGGG
AAGATCGGGCTCGCCACTTCGGGCTCATGAGCGCTTGTTTCGGCGTGGGTATGGTGGCAGGCCCCGTGGC
CGGGGGACTGTTGGGCGCCATCTCCTTGCATGCACCATTCCTTGCGGCGGCGGTGCTCAACGGCCTCAAC
CTACTACTGGGCTGCTTCCTAATGCAGGAGTCGCATAAGGGAGAGCGTCGAATGGTGCACTCTCAGTACA
ATCTGCTCTGATGCCGCATAGTTAAGCCAGCCCCGACACCCGCCAACACCCGCTGACGCGCCCTGACGGG
CTTGTCTGCTCCCGGCATCCGCTTACAGACAAGCTGTGACCGTCTCCGGGAGCTGCATGTGTCAGAGGTT
TTCACCGTCATCACCGAAACGCGCGAGACGAAAGGGCCTCGTGATACGCCTATTTTTATAGGTTAATGTC
ATGATAATAATGGTTTCTTAGACGTCAGGTGGCACTTTTCGGGGAAATGTGCGCGGAACCCCTATTTGTT
TATTTTTCTAAATACATTCAAATATGTATCCGCTCATGAGACAATAACCCTGATAAATGCTTCAATAATA
TTGAAAAAGGAAGAGTATGAGTATTCAACATTTCCGTGTCGCCCTTATTCCCTTTTTTGCGGCATTTTGC
CTTCCTGTTTTTGCTCACCCAGAAACGCTGGTGAAAGTAAAAGATGCTGAAGATCAGTTGGGTGCACGAG
TGGGTTACATCGAACTGGATCTCAACAGCGGTAAGATCCTTGAGAGTTTTCGCCCCGAAGAACGTTTTCC
AATGATGAGCACTTTTAAAGTTCTGCTATGTGGCGCGGTATTATCCCGTATTGACGCCGGGCAAGAGCAA
CTCGGTCGCCGCATACACTATTCTCAGAATGACTTGGTTGAGTACTCACCAGTCACAGAAAAGCATCTTA
CGGATGGCATGACAGTAAGAGAATTATGCAGTGCTGCCATAACCATGAGTGATAACACTGCGGCCAACTT
ACTTCTGACAACGATCGGAGGACCGAAGGAGCTAACCGCTTTTTTGCACAACATGGGGGATCATGTAACT
CGCCTTGATCGTTGGGAACCGGAGCTGAATGAAGCCATACCAAACGACGAGCGTGACACCACGATGCCTG
TAGCAATGGCAACAACGTTGCGCAAACTATTAACTGGCGAACTACTTACTCTAGCTTCCCGGCAACAATT
AATAGACTGGATGGAGGCGGATAAAGTTGCAGGACCACTTCTGCGCTCGGCCCTTCCGGCTGGCTGGTTT
ATTGCTGATAAATCTGGAGCCGGTGAGCGTGGGTCTCGCGGTATCATTGCAGCACTGGGGCCAGATGGTA
AGCCCTCCCGTATCGTAGTTATCTACACGACGGGGAGTCAGGCAACTATGGATGAACGAAATAGACAGAT
CGCTGAGATAGGTGCCTCACTGATTAAGCATTGGTAACTGTCAGACCAAGTTTACTCATATATACTTTAG
ATTGATTTAAAACTTCATTTTTAATTTAAAAGGATCTAGGTGAAGATCCTTTTTGATAATCTCATGACCA
AAATCCCTTAACGTGAGTTTTCGTTCCACTGAGCGTCAGACCCCGTAGAAAAGATCAAAGGATCTTCTTG
AGATCCTTTTTTTCTGCGCGTAATCTGCTGCTTGCAAACAAAAAAACCACCGCTACCAGCGGTGGTTTGT
TTGCCGGATCAAGAGCTACCAACTCTTTTTCCGAAGGTAACTGGCTTCAGCAGAGCGCAGATACCAAATA
CTGTTCTTCTAGTGTAGCCGTAGTTAGGCCACCACTTCAAGAACTCTGTAGCACCGCCTACATACCTCGC
TCTGCTAATCCTGTTACCAGTGGCTGCTGCCAGTGGCGATAAGTCGTGTCTTACCGGGTTGGACTCAAGA
CGATAGTTACCGGATAAGGCGCAGCGGTCGGGCTGAACGGGGGGTTCGTGCACACAGCCCAGCTTGGAGC
GAACGACCTACACCGAACTGAGATACCTACAGCGTGAGCTATGAGAAAGCGCCACGCTTCCCGAAGGGAG
AAAGGCGGACAGGTATCCGGTAAGCGGCAGGGTCGGAACAGGAGAGCGCACGAGGGAGCTTCCAGGGGGA
AACGCCTGGTATCTTTATAGTCCTGTCGGGTTTCGCCACCTCTGACTTGAGCGTCGATTTTTGTGATGCT
CGTCAGGGGGGCGGAGCCTATGGAAAAACGCCAGCAACGCGGCCTTTTTACGGTTCCTGGCCTTTTGCTG
GCCTTTTGCTCACATGTTCTTTCCTGCGTTATCCCCTGATTCTGTGGATAACCGTATTACCGCCTTTGAG
TGAGCTGATACCGCTCGCCGCAGCCGAACGACCGAGCGCAGCGAGTCAGTGAGCGAGGAAGCGGAAGAGC
GCCCAATACGCAAACCGCCTCTCCCCGCGCGTTGGCCGATTCATTAATGCAGCTGTGGAATGTGTGTCAG
TTAGGGTGTGGAAAGTCCCCAGGCTCCCCAGCAGGCAGAAGTATGCAAAGCATGCATCTCAATTAGTCAG
CAACCAGGTGTGGAAAGTCCCCAGGCTCCCCAGCAGGCAGAAGTATGCAAAGCATGCATCTCAATTAGTC
AGCAACCATAGTCCCGCCCCTAACTCCGCCCATCCCGCCCCTAACTCCGCCCAGTTCCGCCCATTCTCCG
CCCCATGGCTGACTAATTTTTTTTATTTATGCAGAGGCCGAGGCCGCCTCGGCCTCTGAGCTATTCCAGA
AGTAGTGAGGAGGCTTTTTTGGAGGCCTAGGCTTTTGCAAAAAGCTTGGACACAAGACAGGCTTGCGAGA
TATGTTTGAGAATACCACTTTATCCCGCGTCAGGGAGAGGCAGTGCGTAAAAAGACGCGGACTCATGTGA
AATACTGGTTTTTAGTGCGCCAGATCTCTATAATCTCGCGCAACCTATTTTCCCCTCGAACACTTTTTAA
GCCGTAGATAAACAGGCTGGGACACTTCACATGAGCGAAAAATACATCGTCACCTGGGACATGTTGCAGA
TCCATGCACGTAAACTCGCAAGCCGACTGATGCCTTCTGAACAATGGAAAGGCATTATTGCCGTAAGCCG
TGGCGGTCTGTACCGGGTGCGTTACTGGCGCGTGAACTGGGTATTCGTCATGTCGATACCGTTTGTATTT
CCAGCTACGATCACGACAACCAGCGCGAGCTTAAAGTGCTGAAACGCGCAGAAGGCGATGGCGAAGGCTT
CATCGTTATTGATGACCTGGTGGATACCGGTGGTACTGCGGTTGCGATTCGTGAAATGTATCCAAAAGCG
CACTTTGTCACCATCTTCGCAAAACCGGCTGGTCGTCCGCTGGTTGATGACTATGTTGTTGATATCCCGC
AAGATACCTGGATTGAACAGCCGTGGGATATGGGCGTCGTATTCGTCCCGCCAATCTCCGGTCGCTAATC
TTTTCAACGCCTGGCACTGCCGGGCGTTGTTCTTTTTAACTTCAGGCGGGTTACAATAGTTTCCAGTAAG
TATTCTGGAGGCTGCATCCATGACACAGGCAAACCTGAGCGAAACCCTGTTCAAACCCCGCTTTAAACAT
CCTGAAACCTCGACGCTAGTCCGCCGCTTTAATCACGGCGCACAACCGCCTGTGCAGTCGGCCCTTGATG
GTAAAACCATCCCTCACTGGTATCGCATGATTAACCGTCTGATGTGGATCTGGCGCGGCATTGACCCACG
CGAAATCCTCGACGTCCAGGCACGTATTGTGATGAGCGATGCCGAACGTACCGACGATGATTTATACGAT
ACGGTGATTGGCTACCGTGGCGGCAACTGGATTTATGAGTGGGCCCCGGATCTTTGTGAAGGAACCTTAC
TTCTGTGGTGTGACATAATTGGACAAACTACCTACAGAGATTTAAAGCTCTAAGGTAAATATAAAATTTT
TAAGTGTATAATGTGTTAAACTACTGATTCTAATTGTTTGTGTATTTTAGATTCCAACCTATGGAACTGA
TGAATGGGAGCAGTGGTGGAATGCCTTTAATGAGGAAAACCTGTTTTGCTCAGAAGAAATGCCATCTAGT
GATGATGAGGCTACTGCTGACTCTCAACATTCTACTCCTCCAAAAAAGAAGAGAAAGGTAGAAGACCCCA
AGGACTTTCCTTCAGAATTGCTAAGTTTTTTGAGTCATGCTGTGTTTAGTAATAGAACTCTTGCTTGCTT
TGCTATTTACACCACAAAGGAAAAAGCTGCACTGCTATACAAGAAAATTATGGAAAAATATTCTGTAACC
TTTATAAGTAGGCATAACAGTTATAATCATAACATACTGTTTTTTCTTACTCCACACAGGCATAGAGTGT
CTGCTATTAATAACTATGCTCAAAAATTGTGTACCTTTAGCTTTTTAATTTGTAAAGGGGTTAATAAGGA
ATATTTGATGTATAGTGCCTTGACTAGAGATCATAATCAGCCATACCACATTTGTAGAGGTTTTACTTGC
TTTAAAAAACCTCCCACACCTCCCCCTGAACCTGAAACATAAAATGAATGCAATTGTTGTTGTTAACTTG
TTTATTGCAGCTTATAATGGTTACAAATAAAGCAATAGCATCACAAATTTCACAAATAAAGCATTTTTTT
CACTGCATTCTAGTTGTGGTTTGTCCAAACTCATCAATGTATCTTATCATGTCTGGATCAACTGGATAAC
TCAAGCTAACCAAAATCATCCCAAACTTCCCACCCCATACCCTATTACCACTGCCAATTACCTGTGGTTT
CATTTACTCTAAACCTGTGATTCCTCTGAATTATTTTCATTTTAAAGAAATTGTATTTGTTAAATATGTA
CTACAAACTTAGTAGTTGGAAGGGCTAATTCACTCCCAAAGAAGACAAGATATCCTTGATCTGTGGATCT
ACCACACACAAGGCTACTTCCCTGATTAGCAGAACTACACACCAGGGCCAGGGGTCAGATATCCACTGAC
CTTTGGATGGTGCTACAAGCTAGTACCAGTTGAGCCAGATAAGGTAGAAGAGGCCAATAAAGGAGAGAAC
ACCAGCTTGTTACACCCTGTGAGCCTGCATGGGATGGATGACCCGGAGAGAGAAGTGTTAGAGTGGAGGT
TTGACAGCCGCCTAGCATTTCATCACGTGGCCCGAGAGCTGCATCCGGAGTACTTCAAGAACTGCTGATA
TCGAGCTTGCTACAAGGGACTTTCCGCTGGGGACTTTCCAGGGAGGCGTGGCCTGGGCGGGACTGGGGAG
TGGCGAGCCCTCAGATCCTGCATATAAGCAGCTGCTTTTTGCCTGTACTGGGTCTCTCTGGTTAGACCAG
ATCTGAGCCTGGGAGCTCTCTGGCTAACTAGGGAACCCACTGCTTAAGCCTCAATAAAGCTTGCCTTGAG
TGCTTCAAGTAGTGTGTGCCCGTCTGTTGTGTGACTCTGGTAACTAGAGATCCCTCAGACCCTTTTAGTC
AGTGTGGAAAATCTCTAGCAGTGGCGCCCGAACAGGGACTTGAAAGCGAAAGGGAAACCAGAGGAGCTCT
CTCGACGCAGGACTCGGCTTGCTGAAGCGCGCACGGCAAGAGGCGAGGGGCGGCGACTGGTGAGTACGCC
AAAAATTTTGACTAGCGGAGGCTAGAAGGAGAGAGATGGGTGCGAGAGCGTCAGTATTAAGCGGGGGAGA
ATTAGATCGCGATGGGAAAAAATTCGGTTAAGGCCAGGGGGAAAGAAAAAATATAAATTAAAACATATAG
TATGGGCAAGCAGGGAGCTAGAACGATTCGCAGTTAATCCTGGCCTGTTAGAAACATCAGAAGGCTGTAG
ACAAATACTGGGACAGCTACAACCATCCCTTCAGACAGGATCAGAAGAACTTAGATCATTATATAATACA
GTAGCAACCCTCTATTGTGTGCATCAAAGGATAGAGATAAAAGACACCAAGGAAGCTTTAGACAAGATAG
AGGAAGAGCAAAACAAAAGTAAGACCACCGCACAGCAAGCGGCCGGCCGCTGATCTTCAGACCTGGAGGA
GGAGATATGAGGGACAATTGGAGAAGTGAATTATATAAATATAAAGTAGTAAAAATTGAACCATTAGGAG
TAGCACCCACCAAGGCAAAGAGAAGAGTGGTGCAGAGAGAAAAAAGAGCAGTGGGAATAGGAGCTTTGTT
CCTTGGGTTCTTGGGAGCAGCAGGAAGCACTATGGGCGCAGCGTCAATGACGCTGACGGTACAGGCCAGA
CAATTATTGTCTGGTATAGTGCAGCAGCAGAACAATTTGCTGAGGGCTATTGAGGCGCAACAGCATCTGT
TGCAACTCACAGTCTGGGGCATCAAGCAGCTCCAGGCAAGAATCCTGGCTGTGGAAAGATACCTAAAGGA
TCAACAGCTCCTGGGGATTTGGGGTTGCTCTGGAAAACTCATTTGCACCACTGCTGTGCCTTGGAATGCT
AGTTGGAGTAATAAATCTCTGGAACAGATTTGGAATCACACGACCTGGATGGAGTGGGACAGAGAAATTA
ACAATTACACAAGCTTAATACACTCCTTAATTGAAGAATCGCAAAACCAGCAAGAAAAGAATGAACAAGA
ATTATTGGAATTAGATAAATGGGCAAGTTTGTGGAATTGGTTTAACATAACAAATTGGCTGTGGTATATA
AAATTATTCATAATGATAGTAGGAGGCTTGGTAGGTTTAAGAATAGTTTTTGCTGTACTTTCTATAGTGA
ATAGAGTTAGGCAGGGATATTCACCATTATCGTTTCAGACCCACCTCCCAACCCCGAGGGGACCCGACAG
GCCCGAAGGAATAGAAGAAGAAGGTGGAGAGAGAGACAGAGACAGATCCATTCGATTAGTGAACGGATCT
CGACGGTATCGCCAAATGGCAGTATTCATCCACAATTTTAAAAGAAAAGGGGGGATTGGGGGGTACAGTG
CAGGGGAAAGAATAGTAGACATAATAGCAACAGACATACAAACTAAAGAATTACAAAAACAAATTACAAA
AATTCAAAATTTTCGGGTTTATTACAGGGACAGCAGAGATCCAGTTTGGATCGATAAGCTTGATATCGAA
TTCCTGCAGCCCGTGAGGCTCCGGTGCCCGTCAGTGGGCAGAGCGCACATCGCCCACAGTCCCCGAGAAG
TTGGGGGGAGGGGTCGGCAATTGAACCGGTGCCTAGAGAAGGTGGCGCGGGGTAAACTGGGAAAGTGATG
TCGTGTACTGGCTCCGCCTTTTTCCCGAGGGTGGGGGAGAACCGTATATAAGTGCAGTAGTCGCCGTGAA
CGTTCTTTTTCGCAACGGGTTTGCCGCCAGAACACAGGTAAGTGCCGTGTGTGGTTCCCGCGGGCCTGGC
CTCTTTACGGGTTATGGCCCTTGCGTGCCTTGAATTACTTCCACCTGGCTGCAGTACGTGATTCTTGATC
CCGAGCTTCGGGTTGGAAGTGGGTGGGAGAGTTCGAGGCCTTGCGCTTAAGGAGCCCCTTCGCCTCGTGC
TTGAGTTGAGGCCTGGCCTGGGCGCTGGGGCCGCCGCGTGCGAATCTGGTGGCACCTTCGCGCCTGTCTC
GCTGCTTTCGATAAGTCTCTAGCCATTTAAAATTTTTGATGACCTGCTGCGACGCTTTTTTTCTGGCAAG
ATAGTCTTGTAAATGCGGGCCAAGATCTGCACACTGGTATTTCGGTTTTTGGGGCCGCGGGCGGCGACGG
GGCCCGTGCGTCCCAGCGCACATGTTCGGCGAGGCGGGGCCTGCGAGCGCGGCCACCGAGAATCGGACGG
GGGTAGTCTCAAGCTGGCCGGCCTGCTCTGGTGCCTGGCCTCGCGCCGCCGTGTATCGCCCCGCCCTGGG
CGGCAAGGCTGGCCCGGTCGGCACCAGTTGCGTGAGCGGAAAGATGGCCGCTTCCCGGCCCTGCTGCAGG
GAGCTCAAAATGGAGGACGCGGCGCTCGGGAGAGCGGGCGGGTGAGTCACCCACACAAAGGAAAAGGGCC
TTTCCGTCCTCAGCCGTCGCTTCATGTGACTCCACGGAGTACCGGGCGCCGTCCAGGCACCTCGATTAGT
TCTCGAGCTTTTGGAGTACGTCGTCTTTAGGTTGGGGGGAGGGGTTTTATGCGATGGAGTTTCCCCACAC
TGAGTGGGTGGAGACTGAAGTTAGGCCAGCTTGGCACTTGATGTAATTCTCCTTGGAATTTGCCCTTTTT
GAGTTTGGATCTTGGTTCATTCTCAAGCCTCAGACAGTGGTTCAAAGTTTTTTTCTTCCATTTCAGGTGT
CGTGAGGGGATCTGGAGCTCTCGAGAATTCTCACGCGTGCCGCCACCATGTATCGAATGCAGCTCCTTTC
ATGCATCGCCCTCTCTTTGGCGCTTGTGACGAACTCTGCGGACCCTGCCCCTACAAGCTCTTCTACTAAA
AAAACCCAACTCCAACTGGAACACCTGTTGCTTGATCTTCAGATGATTCTGAACGGAATCAATAATTATA
AGAATCCAAAATTGACGAGGATGCTCACTTTCAAGTTCTATATGCCTAAAAAAGCAACCGAACTGAAACA
CCTGCAGTGCCTTGAGGAGGAGCTGAAACCTTTGGAAGAGGTCCTTAACTTGGCCCAATCCAAAAATTTT
CATTTCGATCCACGCGATGTAGTTTCCAACATCAATGTCTTTGTTCTGGAGCTGAAGGGTAGCGAGACTA
CATTCATGTGCGAATATGCAGACGAAACAGCAACCATAGTCGAGTTTCTCAATCGCTGGATTACGTTTTG
TCAGAGCATAATCTCCACACTTACTGGAGGGGGAAGCGGAGCTACTAACTTCAGCCTGCTGAAGCAGGCT
GGAGACGTGGAGGAGAACCCTGGACCTATGGTGAGCAAGGGCGAGGAGCTGTTCACCGGGGTGGTGCCCA
TCCTGGTCGAGCTGGACGGCGACGTAAACGGCCACAAGTTCAGCGTGTCTGGCGAGGGCGAGGGCGATGC
CACCTACGGCAAGCTGACCCTGAAGTTCATCTGCACCACCGGCAAGCTGCCCGTGCCCTGGCCCACCCTC
GTGACCACCCTGACCTACGGCGTGCAGTGCTTCAGCCGCTACCCCGACCACATGAAGCAGCACGACTTCT
TCAAGTCCGCCATGCCCGAAGGCTACGTCCAGGAGCGCACCATCTTCTTCAAGGACGACGGCAACTACAA
GACCCGCGCCGAGGTGAAGTTCGAGGGCGACACCCTGGTGAACCGCATCGAGCTGAAGGGCATCGACTTC
AAGGAGGACGGCAACATCCTGGGGCACAAGCTGGAGTACAACTACAACAGCCACAACGTCTATATCATGG
CCGACAAGCAGAAGAACGGCATCAAGGCGAACTTCAAGATCCGCCACAACATCGAGGACGGCAGCGTGCA
GCTCGCCGACCACTACCAGCAGAACACCCCCATCGGCGACGGCCCCGTGCTGCTGCCCGACAACCACTAC
CTGAGCACCCAGTCCGCCCTGAGCAAAGACCCCAACGAGAAGCGCGATCACATGGTCCTGCTGGAGTTCG
TGACCGCCGCCGGGATCACTCTCGGCATGGACGAGCTGTACAAGTAAGCGGCCGCGACTCTAGAGTCGAC
CTGCAGGCATGCAAGCTTGATATCAAGCTTATCGATAATCAACCTCTGGATTACAAAATTTGTGAAAGAT
TGACTGGTATTCTTAACTATGTTGCTCCTTTTACGCTATGTGGATACGCTGCTTTAATGCCTTTGTATCA
TGCTATTGCTTCCCGTATGGCTTTCATTTTCTCCTCCTTGTATAAATCCTGGTTGCTGTCTCTTTATGAG
GAGTTGTGGCCCGTTGTCAGGCAACGTGGCGTGGTGTGCACTGTGTTTGCTGACGCAACCCCCACTGGTT
GGGGCATTGCCACCACCTGTCAGCTCCTTTCCGGGACTTTCGCTTTCCCCCTCCCTATTGCCACGGCGGA
ACTCATCGCCGCCTGCCTTGCCCGCTGCTGGACAGGGGCTCGGCTGTTGGGCACTGACAATTCCGTGGTG
TTGTCGGGGAAATCATCGTCCTTTCCTTGGCTGCTCGCCTGTGTTGCCACCTGGATTCTGCGCGGGACGT
CCTTCTGCTACGTCCCTTCGGCCCTCAATCCAGCGGACCTTCCTTCCCGCGGCCTGCTGCCGGCTCTGCG
GCCTCTTCCGCGTCTTCGCCTTCGCCCTCAGACGAGTCGGATCTCCCTTTGGGCCGCCTCCCCGCAT
Features (pLannotate 1.2.2; 34 found; start..end, strand, type, name):
     38..106     +  CDS            nef (fragment): NEF_HV1Z2 - Experimental evidence at protein level: Swiss-Prot protein existence level 1. Extracellular Nef protein targets CD4(+) T-lymphocytes for apoptosis by interacting with CXCR4 surface receptors. From Human immunodeficiency virus type 1 group M subtype D (isolate Z2/CDC-Z34) (HIV-1).
    108..341     +  LTR            3' LTR (ΔU3): self-inactivating 3' long terminal repeat (LTR) from HIV-1
    366..384     -  promoter       SP6 promoter: promoter for bacteriophage SP6 RNA polymerase
    612..891     +  CDS            TcR (fragment): tetracycline efflux protein; tet; confers resistance to tetracycline
    892..940     -  misc_feature   bom (fragment): basis of mobility region from pBR322
   1042..1077    -  CDS            rop (fragment): Rop protein, which maintains plasmids at low copy number; rop
   1172..1276    +  promoter       AmpR promoter: bla
   1277..2137    +  CDS            AmpR: β-lactamase; bla; confers resistance to ampicillin, carbenicillin, and related antibiotics
   2308..2896    +  rep_origin     ori: high-copy-number ColE1/pMB1/pBR322/pUC origin of replication
   3079..3135    +  CDS            lacI (fragment): lac repressor; lacI; The lac repressor binds to the lac operator to inhibit transcription in E. coli. This inhibition can be relieved by adding lactose or isopropyl-β-D-thiogalactopyranoside (IPTG).
   3142..3471    +  promoter       SV40 promoter: SV40 enhancer and early promoter
   3671..3790    +  CDS            gpt (fragment): XGPT_ECOLI - Also known as gpp, gxu. Experimental evidence at protein level: Swiss-Prot protein existence level 1. Purine salvage pathway enzyme that catalyzes the transfer of the ribosyl-5-phosphate group from 5-phospho-alpha-D-ribose 1- diphosphate (PRPP) to the N9 position of the 6-oxopurines guanine and xanthine to form the corresponding ribonucleotides GMP (guanosine 5'- monophosphate) and XMP (xanthosine 5'-monophosphate), with the release of PPi. To a lesser extent, also acts on hypoxanthine (PubMed:9100006, PubMed:3886014). Does not ribophosphorylate adenine (PubMed:3886014). From Esch
   3790..4125    +  CDS            gpt (fragment): XGPT_ECOLI - Also known as gpp, gxu. Experimental evidence at protein level: Swiss-Prot protein existence level 1. Purine salvage pathway enzyme that catalyzes the transfer of the ribosyl-5-phosphate group from 5-phospho-alpha-D-ribose 1- diphosphate (PRPP) to the N9 position of the 6-oxopurines guanine and xanthine to form the corresponding ribonucleotides GMP (guanosine 5'- monophosphate) and XMP (xanthosine 5'-monophosphate), with the release of PPi. To a lesser extent, also acts on hypoxanthine (PubMed:9100006, PubMed:3886014). Does not ribophosphorylate adenine (PubMed:3886014). From Esch
   4220..4525    +  CDS            frsA (fragment): FRSA_ECOLI - Also known as yafA. Experimental evidence at protein level: Swiss-Prot protein existence level 1. Catalyzes the hydrolysis of esters (PubMed:15808744). Displays esterase activity toward pNP-butyrate (PubMed:15808744). May stimulate mixed-acid fermentation by acting as a fermentation/respiration switch that down-regulates respiration and up- regulates fermentation rates (PubMed:15169777). From Escherichia coli (strain K12).
   4529..4603    +  CDS            small t antigen (fragment): SV40 (simian virus 40) small t antigen
   4605..4670    +  intron         small t intron: SV40 (simian virus 40) small t antigen intron
   4800..4820    +  CDS            SV40 NLS: nuclear localization signal of SV40 (simian virus 40) large T antigen
   5139..5222    +  CDS            large T antigen (fragment): large T antigen from SV40 (simian virus 40)
   5245..5379    +  polyA_signal   SV40 poly(A) signal: SV40 polyadenylation signal
   5546..5875    +  CDS            nef (fragment): NEF_HV1BR - Experimental evidence at protein level: Swiss-Prot protein existence level 1. Extracellular Nef protein targets CD4(+) T-lymphocytes for apoptosis by interacting with CXCR4 surface receptors (PubMed:14990729). From Human immunodeficiency virus type 1 group M subtype B (isolate BRU/LAI) (HIV-1).
   5923..6180    +  LTR            5' LTR (truncated): truncated 5' long terminal repeat (LTR) from HIV-1
   6227..6352    +  misc_feature   HIV-1 Ψ: packaging signal of human immunodeficiency virus type 1
   6336..6674    +  CDS            HIV-1 gag (fragment): gag protein from human immunodeficiency virus 1; gag
   6849..7082    +  misc_feature   RRE: The Rev response element (RRE) of HIV-1 allows for Rev-dependent mRNA export from the nucleus to the cytoplasm.
   7459..7559    +  CDS            Rev (fragment): human immunodeficiency virus 1 (HIV-1) Rev protein; rev; enhances nuclear export of unspliced and incompletely spliced viral mRNAs
   7596..7713    +  misc_feature   cPPT/CTS: central polypurine tract and central termination sequence of HIV-1
   7750..7783    -  misc_feature   MCS (fragment): pBluescript multiple cloning site
   7787..8965    +  promoter       EF-1α promoter: strong constitutive promoter for human elongation factor EF-1α
   9008..9475    +  CDS            IL2: IL2_HUMAN - Experimental evidence at protein level: Swiss-Prot protein existence level 1. Produced by T-cells in response to antigenic or mitogenic stimulation, this protein is required for T-cell proliferation and other activities crucial to regulation of the immune response. Can stimulate B-cells, monocytes, lymphokine-activated killer cells, natural killer cells, and glioma cells. From Homo sapiens (Human).
   9548..10267   +  CDS            EGFP: the original enhanced GFP (Yang et al., 1996) mammalian codon-optimized
  10278..10308   +  misc_feature   MCS (fragment): pUC18/19 multiple cloning site
  10309..10327   +  misc_feature   MCS (fragment): pBluescript multiple cloning site
  10327..10915   +  misc_feature   WPRE: woodchuck hepatitis virus posttranscriptional regulatory element
  10916..21      +  misc_feature   MCS (fragment) (across the origin): pBluescript multiple cloning site
