[The description below was written by a language model from this plasmid's Addgene catalogue record and pLannotate feature annotations shown in this document.]
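Description:
pHS-435 is a lentiviral transfer plasmid built on the pHR backbone for stable, constitutive expression of an engineered "super IL-2" cytokine in mammalian cells. It is propagated in E. coli through a high-copy ColE1/pUC-type origin and selected with ampicillin via the β-lactamase gene. The annotated sequence (about 10.9 kb) also carries remnants typical of older pHR-type backbones: fragments of tetracycline resistance, rop and bom from pBR322, and an SV40 promoter–gpt cassette with SV40 small t intron and polyadenylation sequences. These lie outside the proviral region and are not part of the delivered payload.

The packaged region runs from a truncated HIV-1 5' LTR through the Ψ packaging signal with a partial gag sequence, the Rev response element for Rev-dependent nuclear export of the genomic RNA, and the cPPT/CTS. It ends at a ΔU3 self-inactivating 3' LTR that disables LTR-driven transcription after integration. Within this frame, the human EF-1α promoter drives an open reading frame annotated as human IL2, which the catalogue entry identifies as the synthetic super IL-2 variant. The catalogue entry states that it is joined to EGFP by a 2A peptide; the 2A is not separately annotated but fits the short gap between the two coding sequences. The 2A allows the cytokine and the fluorescent reporter to be produced as separate proteins from one transcript, so EGFP marks transduced, cytokine-expressing cells. A WPRE downstream enhances transcript stability and expression.

The record places the construct in work on synthetic gene circuits for controlling therapeutic human cells. The record does not state its specific experimental role beyond providing integratable, constitutive super IL-2 expression.
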