Addgene plasmid #195470: pHS-435
Purpose: Lentiviral Integratable Constitutive super IL-2 cytokine
Depositing lab: Ahmad Khalil. Depositing organization: Boston University Main Campus. Publication: Multidimensional control of therapeutic human cell function with synthetic gene circuits. Li HS, Israni DV, Gagnon KA, Gan KA, Raymond MH, Sander JD, Roybal KT, Joung JK, Wong WW, Khalil AS. Science. 2022 Dec 16;378(6625):1227-1234. doi: 10.1126/science.ade0156. Epub 2022 Dec 15. PubMed 36520914.
Backbone
  Vector backbone: pHR
  Vector type: Mammalian Expression, Lentiviral
Growth in bacteria
  Bacterial resistance: Ampicillin, 100 μg/mL
  Growth temperature: 37°C
  Growth strain: NEB Stable
  Copy number: Unknown
Gene/Insert
  Gene/Insert name: pEF1a-Super IL-2-2A-EGFP
  Species: Synthetic
  Cloning method: Gibson Cloning
Terms and licenses: Academic/Nonprofit Terms; Industry Terms: Not Available to Industry
How to cite: pHS-435 was a gift from Ahmad Khalil (Addgene plasmid # 195470 ; http://n2t.net/addgene:195470 ; RRID:Addgene_195470)
